>Addgene plasmid #219007 | SFFV-ATF3-Brd 24 | addgene full sequence | sequence record 473297 | Addgene NGS Result
ATTTATGCAGAGGCCGAGGCCGCCTCGGCCTCTGAGCTATTCCAGAAGTAGTGAGGAGGCTTTTTTGGAG
GCCTAGGGACGTACCCAATTCGCCCTATAGTGAGTCGTATTACGCGCGCTCACTGGCCGTCGTTTTACAA
CGTCGTGACTGGGAAAACCCTGGCGTTACCCAACTTAATCGCCTTGCAGCACATCCCCCTTTCGCCAGCT
GGCGTAATAGCGAAGAGGCCCGCACCGATCGCCCTTCCCAACAGTTGCGCAGCCTGAATGGCGAATGGG
[124 nt withheld, positions 280-403]
C
[91 nt withheld, positions 405-495]
A
[49 nt withheld, positions 497-545]
CCTTTGACGTTGGAGTCCACGTTCTTT
[37 nt withheld, positions 573-609]
ACCCTATCTCGGTCTATTCTTTTGATTTATAAGGGATTTTGCCGATTTCGGCCTATTGGTTAAAAAATGA
GCTGATTTAACAAAAATTTAACGCGAATTTTAACAAAATATTAACGCTTACAATTTAGGTGGCACTTTTC
GGGGAAATGTGCGCGGAACCCCTATTTGTTTATTTTTCTAAATACATTCAAATATGTATCCGCTCATGAG
ACAATAACCCTGATAAATGCTTCAATAATATTGAAAAAGGAAGAGTATGAGTATTCAACATTTCCGTGTC
GCCCTTATTCCCTTTTTTGCGGCATTTTGCCTTCCTGTTTTTGCTCACCCAGAAACGCTGGTGAAAGTAA
AAGATGCTGAAGATCAGTTGGGTGCACGAGTGGGTTACATCGAACTGGATCTCAACAGCGGTAAGATCCT
TGAGAGTTTTCGCCCCGAAGAACGTTTTCCAATGATGAGCACTTTTAAAGTTCTGCTATGTGGCGCGGTA
TTATCCCGTATTGACGCCGGGCAAGAGCAACTCGGTCGCCGCATACACTATTCTCAGAATGACTTGGTTG
AGTACTCACCAGTCACAGAAAAGCATCTTACGGATGGCATGACAGTAAGAGAATTATGCAGTGCTGCCAT
AACCATGAGTGATAACACTGCGGCCAACTTACTTCTGACAACGATCGGAGGACCGAAGGAGCTAACCGCT
TTTTTGCACAACATGGGGGATCATGTAACTCGCCTTGATCGTTGGGAACCGGAGCTGAATGAAGCCATAC
CAAACGACGAGCGTGACACCACGATGCCTGTAGCAATGGCAACAACGTTGCGCAAACTATTAACTGGCGA
ACTACTTACTCTAGCTTCCCGGCAACAATTAATAGACTGGATGGAGGCGGATAAAGTTGCAGGACCACTT
CTGCGCTCGGCCCTTCCGGCTGGCTGGTTTATTGCTGATAAATCTGGAGCCGGTGAGCGTGGGTCTCGCG
GTATCATTGCAGCACTGGGGCCAGATGGTAAGCCCTCCCGTATCGTAGTTATCTACACGACGGGGAGTCA
GGCAACTATGGATGAACGAAATAGACAGATCGCTGAGATAGGTGCCTCACTGATTAAGCATTGGTAACTG
TCAGACCAAGTTTACTCATATATACTTTAGATTGATTTAAAACTTCATTTTTAATTTAAAAGGATCTAGG
TGAAGATCCTTTTTGATAATCTCATGACCAAAATCCCTTAACGTGAGTTTTCGTTCCACTGAGCGTCAGA
CCCCGTAGAAAAGATCAAAGGATCTTCTTGAGATCCTTTTTTTCTGCGCGTAATCTGCTGCTTGCAAACA
AAAAAACCACCGCTACCAGCGGTGGTTTGTTTGCCGGATCAAGAGCTACCAACTCTTTTTCCGAAGGTAA
CTGGCTTCAGCAGAGCGCAGATACCAAATACTGTTCTTCTAGTGTAGCCGTAGTTAGGCCACCACTTCAA
GAACTCTGTAGCACCGCCTACATACCTCGCTCTGCTAATCCTGTTACCAGTGGCTGCTGCCAGTGGCGAT
AAGTCGTGTCTTACCGGGTTGGACTCAAGACGATAGTTACCGGATAAGGCGCAGCGGTCGGGCTGAACGG
GGGGTTCGTGCACACAGCCCAGCTTGGAGCGAACGACCTACACCGAACTGAGATACCTACAGCGTGAGCT
ATGAGAAAGCGCCACGCTTCCCGAAGGGAGAAAGGCGGACAGGTATCCGGTAAGCGGCAGGGTCGGAACA
GGAGAGCGCACGAGGGAGCTTCCAGGGGGAAACGCCTGGTATCTTTATAGTCCTGTCGGGTTTCGCCACC
TCTGACTTGAGCGTCGATTTTTGTGATGCTCGTCAGGGGGGCGGAGCCTATGGAAAAACGCCAGCAACGC
GGCCTTTTTACGGTTCCTGGCCTTTTGCTGGCCTTTTGCTCACATGTTCTTTCCTGCGTTATCCCCTGAT
TCTGTGGATAACCGTATTACCGCCTTTGAGTGAGCTGATACCGCTCGCCGCAGCCGAACGACCGAGCGCA
GCGAGTCAGTGAGCGAGGAAGCGGAAGAGCGCCCAATACGCAAACCGCCTCTCCCCGCGCGTTGGCCGAT
TCATTAATGCAGCTGGCACGACAGGTTTCCCGACTGGAAAGCGGGCAGTGAGCGCAACGCAATTAATGTG
AGTTAGCTCACTCATTAGGCACCCCAGGCTTTACACTTTATGCTTCCGGCTCGTATGTTGTGTGGAATTG
TGAGCGGATAACAATTTCACACAGGAAACAGCTATGACCATGATTACGCCAAGCGCGCAATTAACCCTCA
CTAAAGGGAACAAAAGCTGGAGCTGCAAGCTTAATGTAGTCTTATGCAATACTCTTGTAGTCTTGCAACA
TGGTAACGATGAGTTAGCAACATGCCTTACAAGGAGAGAAAAAGCACCGTGCATGCCGATTGGTGGAAGT
AAGGTGGTACGATCGTGCCTTATTAGGAAGGCAACAGACGGGTCTGACATGGATTGGACGAACCACTGAA
TTGCCGCATTGCAGAGATATTGTATTTAAGTGCCTAGCTCGATACATAAACGGGTCTCTCTGGTTAGACC
AGATCTGAGCCTGGGAGCTCTCTGGCTAACTAGGGAACCCACTGCTTAAGCCTCAATAAAGCTTGCCTTG
AGTGCTTCAAGTAGTGTGTGCCCGTCTGTTGTGTGACTCTGGTAACTAGAGATCCCTCAGACCCTTTTAG
TCAGTGTGGAAAATCTCTAGCAGTGGCGCCCGAACAGGGACTTGAAAGCGAAAGGGAAACCAGAGGAGCT
CTCTCGACGCAGGACTCGGCTTGCTGAAGCGCGCACGGCAAGAGGCGAGGGGCGGCGACTGGTGAGTACG
CCAAAAATTTTGACTAGCGGAGGCTAGAAGGAGAGAGATGGGTGCGAGAGCGTCAGTATTAAGCGGGGGA
GAATTAGATCGCGATGGGAAAAAATTCGGTTAAGGCCAGGGGGAAAGAAAAAATATAAATTAAAACATAT
AGTATGGGCAAGCAGGGAGCTAGAACGATTCGCAGTTAATCCTGGCCTGTTAGAAACATCAGAAGGCTGT
AGACAAATACTGGGACAGCTACAACCATCCCTTCAGACAGGATCAGAAGAACTTAGATCATTATATAATA
CAGTAGCAACCCTCTATTGTGTGCATCAAAGGATAGAGATAAAAGACACCAAGGAAGCTTTAGACAAGAT
AGAGGAAGAGCAAAACAAAAGTAAGACCACCGCACAGCAAGCGGCCGCTGATCTTCAGACCTGGAGGAGG
AGATATGAGGGACAATTGGAGAAGTGAATTATATAAATATAAAGTAGTAAAAATTGAACCATTAGGAGTA
GCACCCACCAAGGCAAAGAGAAGAGTGGTGCAGAGAGAAAAAAGAGCAGTGGGAATAGGAGCTTTGTTCC
TTGGGTTCTTGGGAGCAGCAGGAAGCACTATGGGCGCAGCGTCAATGACGCTGACGGTACAGGCCAGACA
ATTATTGTCTGGTATAGTGCAGCAGCAGAACAATTTGCTGAGGGCTATTGAGGCGCAACAGCATCTGTTG
CAACTCACAGTCTGGGGCATCAAGCAGCTCCAGGCAAGAATCCTGGCTGTGGAAAGATACCTAAAGGATC
AACAGCTCCTGGGGATTTGGGGTTGCTCTGGAAAACTCATTTGCACCACTGCTGTGCCTTGGAATGCTAG
TTGGAGTAATAAATCTCTGGAACAGATTTGGAATCACACGACCTGGATGGAGTGGGACAGAGAAATTAAC
AATTACACAAGCTTAATACACTCCTTAATTGAAGAATCGCAAAACCAGCAAGAAAAGAATGAACAAGAAT
TATTGGAATTAGATAAATGGGCAAGTTTGTGGAATTGGTTTAACATAACAAATTGGCTGTGGTATATAAA
ATTATTCATAATGATAGTAGGAGGCTTGGTAGGTTTAAGAATAGTTTTTGCTGTACTTTCTATAGTGAAT
AGAGTTAGGCAGGGATATTCACCATTATCGTTTCAGACCCACCTCCCAACCCCGAGGGGACCCGACAGGC
CCGAAGGAATAGAAGAAGAAGGTGGAGAGAGAGACAGAGACAGATCCATTCGATTAGTGAACGGATCTCG
ACGGTATCGGTTAACTTTTAAAAGAAAAGGGGGGATTGGGGGGTACAGTGCAGGGGAAAGAATAGTAGAC
ATAATAGCAACAGACATACAAACTAAAGAATTACAAAAACAAATTACAAAAATTCAAAATTTTATCGATC
ACGAGACTAGCCTCGAGCTGGCTGCAGTAACGCCATTTTGCAAGGCATGGAAAAATACCAAACCAAGAAT
AGAGAAGTTCAGATCAAGGGCGGGTACATGAAAATAGCTAACGTTGGGCCAAACAGGATATCTGCGGTGA
GCAGTTTCGGCCCCGGCCCGGGGCCAAGAACAGATGGTCACCGCAGTTTCGGCCCCGGCCCGAGGCCAAG
AACAGATGGTCCCCAGATATGGCCCAACCCTCAGCAGTTTCTTAAGACCCATCAGATGTTTCCAGGCTCC
CCCAAGGACCTGAAATGACCCTGCGCCTTATTTGAATTAACCAATCAGCCTGCTTCTCGCTTCTGTTCGC
GCGCTTCTGCTTCCCGAGCTCTATAAAAGAGCTCACAACCCCTCACTCGGCGCGCCAGTCCTCCGACAGA
CTGAGTCGGCCGGTCGAATCAAGCTTATCGATACCGTCGACGGATCCGCTAGCCCGCGGTTCGAAATGAT
GCTTCAACACCCAGGCCAGGTCTCTGCCTCGGAAGTGAGTGCTTCTGCCATCGTCCCCTGCCTGTCCCCT
CCTGGGTCACTGGTGTTTGAGGATTTTGCTAACCTGACGCCCTTTGTCAAGGAAGAGCTGAGGTTTGCCA
TCCAGAACAAGCACCTCTGCCACCGGATGTCCTCTGCGCTGGAATCAGTCACTGTCAGCGACAGACCCCT
CGGGGTGTCCATCACAAAAGCCGAGGTAGCCCCTGAAGAAGATGAAAGGAAAAAGAGGCGACGAGAAAGA
AATAAGATTGCAGCTGCAAAGTGCCGAAACAAGAAGAAGGAGAAGACGGAGTGCCTGCAGAAAGAGTCGG
AGAAGCTGGAAAGTGTGAATGCTGAACTGAAGGCTCAGATTGAGGAGCTCAAGAACGAGAAGCAGCATTT
GATATACATGCTCAACCTTCATCGGCCCACGTGTATTGTCCGGGCTCAGAATGGGAGGACTCCAGAAGAT
GAGAGAAACCTCTTTATCCAACAGATAAAAGAAGGAACATTGCAGAGCTAAACCGGTCGGATCCCCCGGG
CTGCAGGAATTCGAGCATCTTACCGCCATTTATTCCCATATTTGTTCTGTTTTTCTTGATTTGGGTATAC
ATTTAAATGTTAATAAAACAAAATGGTGGGGCAATCATTTACATTTTTAGGGATATGTAATTACTAGTTC
AGGTGTATTGCCACAAGACAAACATGTTAAGAAACTTTCCCGTTATTTACGCTCTGTTCCTGTTAATCAA
CCTCTGGATTACAAAATTTGTGAAAGATTGACTGATATTCTTAACTATGTTGCTCCTTTTACGCTGTGTG
GATATGCTGCTTTAATGCCTCTGTATCATGCTATTGCTTCCCGTACGGCTTTCGTTTTCTCCTCCTTGTA
TAAATCCTGGTTGCTGTCTCTTTATGAGGAGTTGTGGCCCGTTGTCCGTCAACGTGGCGTGGTGTGCTCT
GTGTTTGCTGACGCAACCCCCACTGGCTGGGGCATTGCCACCACCTGTCAACTCCTTTCTGGGACTTTCG
CTTTCCCCCTCCCGATCGCCACGGCAGAACTCATCGCCGCCTGCCTTGCCCGCTGCTGGACAGGGGCTAG
GTTGCTGGGCACTGATAATTCCGTGGTGTTGTCGGGGAAGCTGACGTCCTTTGCAATTCGATATCAAGCT
GTACCTTCTAGATGTACATGACTAATAGCGCTTCTAGACCAATGACTTACAAGGCAGCTGTAGATCTTAG
CCACTTTTTAAAAGAAAAGGGGGGACTGGAAGGGCTAATTCACTCCCAACGAAGACAAGATCTGCTTTTT
GCTTGTACTGGGTCTCTCTGGTTAGACCAGATCTGAGCCTGGGAGCTCTCTGGCTAACTAGGGAACCCAC
TGCTTAAGCCTCAATAAAGCTTGCCTTGAGTGCTTCAAGTAGTGTGTGCCCGTCTGTTGTGTGACTCTGG
TAACTAGAGATCCCTCAGACCCTTTTAGTCAGTGTGGAAAATCTCTAGCAGTAGTAGTTCATGTCATCTT
ATTATTCAGTATTTATAACTTGCAAAGAAATGAATATCAGAGAGTGAGAGGAACTTGTTTATTGCAGCTT
ATAATGGTTACAAATAAAGCAATAGCATCACAAATTTCACAAATAAAGCATTTTTTTCACTGCATTCTAG
TTGTGGTTTGTCCAAACTCATCAATGTATCTTATCATGTCTGGCTCTAGCTATCCCGCCCCTAACTCCGC
CCATCCCGCCCCTAACTCCGCCCAGTTCCGCCCATTCTCCGCCCCATGGCTGACTAATTTTTTTT
Features (pLannotate 1.2.2; 29 found; start..end, strand, type, name):
     94..112     -  promoter       T7 promoter: promoter for bacteriophage T7 RNA polymerase
    120..275     +  CDS            lacZα (fragment): LacZα fragment of β-galactosidase; lacZ fragment
    280..708     +  rep_origin     f1 ori (sequence partly withheld): f1 bacteriophage origin of replication; arrow indicates direction of (+) strand synthesis
    761..865     +  promoter       AmpR promoter: bla
    866..1726    +  CDS            AmpR: β-lactamase; bla; confers resistance to ampicillin, carbenicillin, and related antibiotics
   1897..2485    +  rep_origin     ori: high-copy-number ColE1/pMB1/pBR322/pUC origin of replication
   2668..2760    +  CDS            lacI (fragment): lac repressor; lacI; The lac repressor binds to the lac operator to inhibit transcription in E. coli. This inhibition can be relieved by adding lactose or isopropyl-β-D-thiogalactopyranoside (IPTG).
   2773..2794    +  protein_bind   CAP binding site: CAP binding activates transcription in the presence of cAMP. E. coli catabolite activator protein
   2809..2839    +  promoter       lac promoter: promoter for the E. coli lac operon
   2847..2863    +  protein_bind   lac operator: The lac repressor binds to the lac operator to inhibit transcription in E. coli. This inhibition can be relieved by adding lactose or isopropyl-β-D-thiogalactopyranoside (IPTG). lac repressor encoded by lacI
   2908..2926    +  promoter       T3 promoter: promoter for bacteriophage T3 RNA polymerase
   2954..3180    +  promoter       RSV promoter: Rous sarcoma virus enhancer/promoter
   3181..3361    +  LTR            5' LTR (truncated): truncated 5' long terminal repeat (LTR) from HIV-1
   3408..3533    +  misc_feature   HIV-1 Ψ: packaging signal of human immunodeficiency virus type 1
   3517..3880    +  CDS            HIV-1 gag (fragment): gag protein from human immunodeficiency virus 1; gag
   4026..4259    +  misc_feature   RRE: The Rev response element (RRE) of HIV-1 allows for Rev-dependent mRNA export from the nucleus to the cytoplasm.
   4636..4736    +  CDS            Rev (fragment): human immunodeficiency virus 1 (HIV-1) Rev protein; rev; enhances nuclear export of unspliced and incompletely spliced viral mRNAs
   4755..4872    +  misc_feature   cPPT/CTS: central polypurine tract and central termination sequence of HIV-1
   4906..5307    +  promoter       SFFV promoter: spleen focus-forming virus long terminal repeat (LTR) promoter
   5317..5340    +  misc_feature   MCS (fragment): pBluescript multiple cloning site
   5365..5907    +  CDS            ATF3: ATF3_HUMAN - Experimental evidence at protein level: Swiss-Prot protein existence level 1. [Isoform 2]: Activates transcription presumably by sequestering inhibitory cofactors away from the promoters. From Homo sapiens (Human).
   5918..5943    +  misc_feature   MCS (fragment): pBluescript multiple cloning site
   5943..6002    +  CDS            S (fragment): HBSAG_WHV6 - Experimental evidence at transcript level: Swiss-Prot protein existence level 2. The middle envelope protein plays an important role in the budding of the virion. It is involved in the induction of budding in a nucleocapsid independent way. In this process the majority of envelope proteins bud to form subviral lipoprotein particles of 22 nm of diameter that do not contain a nucleocapsid (By similarity). From Woodchuck hepatitis B virus (isolate w64/pWS23) (WHV).
   6134..6537    +  misc_feature   WPRE: woodchuck hepatitis virus posttranscriptional regulatory element
   6595..6654    +  CDS            nef (fragment): NEF_HV1Z2 - Experimental evidence at protein level: Swiss-Prot protein existence level 1. Extracellular Nef protein targets CD4(+) T-lymphocytes for apoptosis by interacting with CXCR4 surface receptors. From Human immunodeficiency virus type 1 group M subtype D (isolate Z2/CDC-Z34) (HIV-1).
   6656..6889    +  LTR            3' LTR (ΔU3): self-inactivating 3' long terminal repeat (LTR) from HIV-1
   6961..7082    +  polyA_signal   SV40 poly(A) signal: SV40 polyadenylation signal
   7101..7122    +  rep_origin     SV40 ori (fragment): SV40 origin of replication
   7122..73      +  rep_origin     SV40 ori (across the origin): SV40 origin of replication
