[The description below was written by a language model from this plasmid's Addgene catalogue record and pLannotate feature annotations shown in this document.]
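Description:
SFFV-ATF3-Brd 24 is a lentiviral transfer plasmid built on the SFFV-MCS backbone that expresses human ATF3 together with a construct-specific DNA barcode. It is maintained in E. coli through a high-copy ColE1/pUC-type origin and selected with ampicillin via the bla gene. The bacterial portion also carries pBluescript-style remnants (f1 origin, lacZα and lac regulatory fragments, T7 and T3 promoters) that play no role in the payload. The sequenced record is about 7.2 kb, consistent with the stated backbone plus a 546 bp insert.

The viral portion has a third-generation, self-inactivating layout. An RSV promoter drives a truncated HIV-1 5' LTR to produce the genomic RNA in packaging cells. This is followed by the Ψ packaging signal with a gag fragment, the Rev response element for Rev-dependent nuclear export, and the cPPT/CTS, which aids nuclear import of the viral genome. The 3' LTR carries the ΔU3 deletion, so the integrated provirus lacks LTR promoter activity, and an SV40 polyadenylation signal and SV40 origin lie downstream of it.

Expression in transduced cells comes from the internal spleen focus-forming virus promoter, which drives the ATF3 coding sequence cloned into the polylinker. The WPRE after the insert enhances transcript stability and expression. According to the depositor, the barcode sits in an XbaI site after the WPRE, giving the order SFFV–TF–WPRE–barcode. The feature table does not annotate the barcode itself. This placement presumably puts the barcode in the 3' part of the transcript, so that it can be used to identify the delivered factor. No fluorescent reporter or mammalian selection marker is annotated. The plasmid belongs to a barcoded transcription factor collection made for combinatorial screening in immune cell reprogramming.
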