Addgene plasmid #219007: SFFV-ATF3-Brd 24
Purpose: Transcription factor ATF3 with a specific barcode assigned.
Depositing lab: Filipe Pereira. Depositing organization: Center for Neuroscience and Cell Biology, University of Coimbra. Publication: A combinatorial transcription factor screening platform for immune cell reprogramming. Kurochkin I, Altman AR, Caiado I, Pertiga-Cabral D, Halitzki E, Minaeva M, Zimmermannova O, Henriques-Oliveira L, Klein D, Nair M, Oliveira D, Cajal LR, Knittel R, Feick C, Ringner M, Martin M, Cirovic B, Pires CF, Rosa FF, Sitnicka E, Theis FJ, Pereira CF. Cell Syst. 2026 Jan 21;17(1):101457. doi: 10.1016/j.cels.2025.101457. Epub 2026 Jan 14. PubMed 41539305.
Backbone
  Vector backbone: SFFV-MCS
  Backbone size w/o insert (bp): 6638
  Vector type: Lentiviral
Growth in bacteria
  Bacterial resistance: Ampicillin, 100 μg/mL
  Growth temperature: 37°C
  Growth strain: NEB Stable
  Copy number: High Copy
Gene/Insert
  Gene/Insert name: ATF3
  Species: H. sapiens (human)
  Insert size (bp): 546
  Entrez Gene: ATF3
  Promoter: The spleen focus-forming virus (SFFV) promoter
  Cloning method: Restriction Enzyme; 5′ cloning site Bsp119I (not destroyed); 3′ cloning site BstHI (not destroyed)
Terms and licenses: Academic/Nonprofit Terms; Industry Terms: Not Available to Industry
Depositor comments: Barcode sequence cloned into XbaI restriction site. Design of plasmid is as follows: SFFV-[TF sequence]-WPRE-[Barcode sequence].
How to cite: SFFV-ATF3-Brd 24 was a gift from Filipe Pereira (Addgene plasmid # 219007 ; http://n2t.net/addgene:219007 ; RRID:Addgene_219007)
