>Addgene plasmid #219007 | SFFV-ATF3-Brd 24 | depositor partial sequence | sequence record 427501 | TF ORF
ATGATGCTTCAACACCCAGGCCAGGTCTCTGCCTCGGAAGTGAGTGCTTCTGCCATCGTCCCCTGCCTGT
CCCCTCCTGGGTCACTGGTGTTTGAGGATTTTGCTAACCTGACGCCCTTTGTCAAGGAAGAGCTGAGGTT
TGCCATCCAGAACAAGCACCTCTGCCACCGGATGTCCTCTGCGCTGGAATCAGTCACTGTCAGCGACAGA
CCCCTCGGGGTGTCCATCACAAAAGCCGAGGTAGCCCCTGAAGAAGATGAAAGGAAAAAGAGGCGACGAG
AAAGAAATAAGATTGCAGCTGCAAAGTGCCGAAACAAGAAGAAGGAGAAGACGGAGTGCCTGCAGAAAGA
GTCGGAGAAGCTGGAAAGTGTGAATGCTGAACTGAAGGCTCAGATTGAGGAGCTCAAGAACGAGAAGCAG
CATTTGATATACATGCTCAACCTTCATCGGCCCACGTGTATTGTCCGGGCTCAGAATGGGAGGACTCCAG
AAGATGAGAGAAACCTCTTTATCCAACAGATAAAAGAAGGAACATTGCAGAGCTAA
