>Addgene plasmid #219007 | SFFV-ATF3-Brd 24 | depositor partial sequence | sequence record 427502 | Barcode sequence
TGTACATGACTAATAGCGCT
